Addgene plasmid #195127: Chr1q_Cassette-Proximal_gRNA
Purpose: gRNA in a third generation Cas9 vector with GFP, targeting location immediately downstream of Chr1q_cassette-integration_gRNA, to be used for cassette deletion controls
Depositing lab: Jason Sheltzer. Depositing organization: Cold Spring Harbor Laboratory. Publication: Oncogene-like addiction to aneuploidy in human cancers. Girish V, Lakhani AA, Thompson SL, Scaduto CM, Brown LM, Hagenson RA, Sausville EL, Mendelson BE, Kandikuppa PK, Lukow DA, Yuan ML, Stevens EC, Lee SN, Schukken KM, Akalu SM, Vasudevan A, Zou C, Salovska B, Li W, Smith JC, Taylor AM, Martienssen RA, Liu Y, Sun R, Sheltzer JM. Science. 2023 Jul 6:eadg4521. doi: 10.1126/science.adg4521. PubMed 37410869.
Backbone
  Vector backbone: Lenti-Cas9-gRNA-GFP
  Vector type: Mammalian Expression
  Selectable markers: EGFP
Growth in bacteria
  Bacterial resistance: Ampicillin, 100 μg/mL
  Growth temperature: 37°C
  Growth strain: NEB Stable
  Copy number: High Copy
Gene/Insert
  Gene/Insert name: Chr1q gRNA
  gRNA/shRNA sequence: GTAACAACATGTAGTACCG
  Species: H. sapiens (human)
  Cloning method: Restriction Enzyme; 5′ cloning site Unknown (unknown if destroyed)
Terms and licenses: Academic/Nonprofit Terms; Industry Terms: Not Available to Industry
Depositor comments: Please visit https://doi.org/10.1101/2023.01.09.523344 for bioRxiv preprint.
How to cite: Chr1q_Cassette-Proximal_gRNA was a gift from Jason Sheltzer (Addgene plasmid # 195127 ; http://n2t.net/addgene:195127 ; RRID:Addgene_195127)
