[The description below was written by a language model from this plasmid's Addgene catalogue record and pLannotate feature annotations shown in this document.]
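Description:
Chr1q_Cassette-Proximal_gRNA is an all-in-one, third-generation lentiviral CRISPR plasmid built on the Lenti-Cas9-gRNA-GFP backbone for expression in mammalian cells. It is propagated in E. coli through a high-copy ColE1/pUC-type origin with ampicillin resistance (β-lactamase). The backbone also carries an f1 origin, an SV40 origin and poly(A) signal, and remnants of lac and T7/T3 cloning elements. The lentiviral portion has an RSV promoter fused to a truncated HIV-1 5' LTR, which makes genomic RNA production Tat-independent. This is followed by the Ψ packaging signal with a gag fragment, the Rev response element, a cPPT/CTS, WPRE and a self-inactivating ΔU3 3' LTR.

Two expression units sit between the LTRs. A human U6 (Pol III) promoter, oriented antisense to the viral genome, drives a guide RNA with a Streptococcus pyogenes scaffold; the spacer targets a site on human chromosome 1q. In the forward direction, an EF-1α core promoter drives S. pyogenes Cas9. Cas9 is annotated as contiguous N- and C-terminal portions that together make up the full coding sequence. EGFP lies downstream and serves as the only mammalian marker, letting transduced or transfected cells be identified or sorted by fluorescence. The element linking Cas9 to EGFP is not annotated in the feature table.

According to the record, the guide cuts immediately downstream of the site targeted by a companion cassette-integration gRNA on 1q. It is intended for cassette-deletion controls in work examining the dependence of human cancer cells on aneuploidy.
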