Features (pLannotate 1.2.2; 28 found; start..end, strand, type, name):
      6..232     +  promoter       RSV promoter: Rous sarcoma virus enhancer/promoter
    233..413     +  LTR            5' LTR (truncated): truncated 5' long terminal repeat (LTR) from HIV-1
    460..585     +  misc_feature   HIV-1 Ψ: packaging signal of human immunodeficiency virus type 1
    569..932     +  CDS            HIV-1 gag (fragment): gag protein from human immunodeficiency virus 1; gag
   1078..1311    +  misc_feature   RRE: The Rev response element (RRE) of HIV-1 allows for Rev-dependent mRNA export from the nucleus to the cytoplasm.
   1407..1450    -  misc_RNA       tracrRNA (fragment): trans-activating CRISPR RNA for the Streptococcus pyogenes CRISPR/Cas9 system
   1497..1737    -  promoter       U6 promoter: RNA polymerase III promoter for human U6 snRNA
   1744..1861    +  misc_feature   cPPT/CTS: central polypurine tract and central termination sequence of HIV-1
   1930..2141    +  promoter       EF-1α core promoter: core promoter for human elongation factor EF-1α
   2245..3846    +  CDS            Cas9(N): N-terminal portion of Streptococcus pyogenes Cas9 (Zetsche et al., 2015)
   3847..6345    +  CDS            Cas9(C): C-terminal portion of Streptococcus pyogenes Cas9 (Zetsche et al., 2015)
   6466..7182    +  CDS            EGFP: EGFP is a basic (constitutively fluorescent) green fluorescent protein published in 1996, derived from Aequorea victoria. It is reported to be a rapidly-maturing weak dimer with moderate acid sensitivity.
   7201..7789    +  misc_feature   WPRE: woodchuck hepatitis virus posttranscriptional regulatory element
   7840..7859    +  misc_feature   cPPT/CTS (fragment): central polypurine tract and central termination sequence of HIV-1
   7861..8094    +  LTR            3' LTR (ΔU3): self-inactivating 3' long terminal repeat (LTR) from HIV-1
   8172..8293    +  polyA_signal   SV40 poly(A) signal: SV40 polyadenylation signal
   8333..8468    +  rep_origin     SV40 ori: SV40 origin of replication
   8489..8507    -  promoter       T7 promoter: promoter for bacteriophage T7 RNA polymerase
   8515..8670    +  CDS            lacZα (fragment): LacZα fragment of β-galactosidase; lacZ fragment
   8675..9103    +  rep_origin     f1 ori (sequence partly withheld): f1 bacteriophage origin of replication; arrow indicates direction of (+) strand synthesis
   9156..9260    +  promoter       AmpR promoter: bla
   9261..10121   +  CDS            AmpR: β-lactamase; bla; confers resistance to ampicillin, carbenicillin, and related antibiotics
  10292..10880   +  rep_origin     ori: high-copy-number ColE1/pMB1/pBR322/pUC origin of replication
  11063..11155   +  CDS            lacI (fragment): lac repressor; lacI; The lac repressor binds to the lac operator to inhibit transcription in E. coli. This inhibition can be relieved by adding lactose or isopropyl-β-D-thiogalactopyranoside (IPTG).
  11168..11189   +  protein_bind   CAP binding site: CAP binding activates transcription in the presence of cAMP. E. coli catabolite activator protein
  11204..11234   +  promoter       lac promoter: promoter for the E. coli lac operon
  11238..11260   +  protein_bind   lac operator (fragment): The lac repressor binds to the lac operator to inhibit transcription in E. coli. This inhibition can be relieved by adding lactose or isopropyl-β-D-thiogalactopyranoside (IPTG). lac repressor encoded by lacI
  11303..11321   +  promoter       T3 promoter: promoter for bacteriophage T3 RNA polymerase
>Addgene plasmid #195127 | Chr1q_Cassette-Proximal_gRNA | addgene full sequence | sequence record 383941 | Addgene NGS Result
CTTAATGTAGTCTTATGCAATACTCTTGTAGTCTTGCAACATGGTAACGATGAGTTAGCAACATGCCTTA
CAAGGAGAGAAAAAGCACCGTGCATGCCGATTGGTGGAAGTAAGGTGGTACGATCGTGCCTTATTAGGAA
GGCAACAGACGGGTCTGACATGGATTGGACGAACCACTGAATTGCCGCATTGCAGAGATATTGTATTTAA
GTGCCTAGCTCGATACATAAACGGGTCTCTCTGGTTAGACCAGATCTGAGCCTGGGAGCTCTCTGGCTAA
CTAGGGAACCCACTGCTTAAGCCTCAATAAAGCTTGCCTTGAGTGCTTCAAGTAGTGTGTGCCCGTCTGT
TGTGTGACTCTGGTAACTAGAGATCCCTCAGACCCTTTTAGTCAGTGTGGAAAATCTCTAGCAGTGGCGC
CCGAACAGGGACTTGAAAGCGAAAGGGAAACCAGAGGAGCTCTCTCGACGCAGGACTCGGCTTGCTGAAG
CGCGCACGGCAAGAGGCGAGGGGCGGCGACTGGTGAGTACGCCAAAAATTTTGACTAGCGGAGGCTAGAA
GGAGAGAGATGGGTGCGAGAGCGTCAGTATTAAGCGGGGGAGAATTAGATCGCGATGGGAAAAAATTCGG
TTAAGGCCAGGGGGAAAGAAAAAATATAAATTAAAACATATAGTATGGGCAAGCAGGGAGCTAGAACGAT
TCGCAGTTAATCCTGGCCTGTTAGAAACATCAGAAGGCTGTAGACAAATACTGGGACAGCTACAACCATC
CCTTCAGACAGGATCAGAAGAACTTAGATCATTATATAATACAGTAGCAACCCTCTATTGTGTGCATCAA
AGGATAGAGATAAAAGACACCAAGGAAGCTTTAGACAAGATAGAGGAAGAGCAAAACAAAAGTAAGACCA
CCGCACAGCAAGCGGCCGCTGATCTTCAGACCTGGAGGAGGAGATATGAGGGACAATTGGAGAAGTGAAT
TATATAAATATAAAGTAGTAAAAATTGAACCATTAGGAGTAGCACCCACCAAGGCAAAGAGAAGAGTGGT
GCAGAGAGAAAAAAGAGCAGTGGGAATAGGAGCTTTGTTCCTTGGGTTCTTGGGAGCAGCAGGAAGCACT
ATGGGCGCAGCGTCAATGACGCTGACGGTACAGGCCAGACAATTATTGTCTGGTATAGTGCAGCAGCAGA
ACAATTTGCTGAGGGCTATTGAGGCGCAACAGCATCTGTTGCAACTCACAGTCTGGGGCATCAAGCAGCT
CCAGGCAAGAATCCTGGCTGTGGAAAGATACCTAAAGGATCAACAGCTCCTGGGGATTTGGGGTTGCTCT
GGAAAACTCGCCATTTGTCTCAAGATCTAGAATTCAAAAAAAGCACCGACTCGGTGCCACTTTGCTGTTT
CCAGCAAAGTTGATAACGGACTAGCCTTATTTAAACTTGCTATGCTGTTTCCAGCATAGCTCTTAAACCG
GTACTACATGTTGTTACCGGTGTTTCGTCCTTTCCACAAGATATATAAAGCCAAGAAATCGAAATACTTT
CAAGTTACGGTAAGCATATGATAGTCCATTTTAAAACATAATTTTAAAACTGCAAACTACCCAAGAAATT
ATTACTTTCTACGTCACGTATTTTGTACTAATATCTTTGTGTTTACAGTCAAATTAATTCTAATTATCTC
TCTAACAGCCTTGTATCGTATATGCAAATATGAAGGAATCATGGGAAATAGGCCCTCCCACAATTTTAAA
AGAAAAGGGGGGATTGGGGGGTACAGTGCAGGGGAAAGAATAGTAGACATAATAGCAACAGACATACAAA
CTAAAGAATTACAAAAACAAATTACAAAAATTCAAAATTTTCGGGTTTATTACAGGGACAGCAGAGATCC
ACTTTGGCGCCGGCTCGAGTGGCTCCGGTGCCCGTCAGTGGGCAGAGCGCACATCGCCCACAGTCCCCGA
GAAGTTGGGGGGAGGGGTCGGCAATTGAACCGGTGCCTAGAGAAGGTGGCGCGGGGTAAACTGGGAAAGT
GATGTCGTGTACTGGCTCCGCCTTTTTCCCGAGGGTGGGGGAGAACCGTATATAAGTGCAGTAGTCGCCG
TGAACGTTCTTTTTCGCAACGGGTTTGCCGCCAGAACACAGGTGTCGTGACGCGGGATCCGCCACCATGG
ATTACAAAGACGATGACGATAAGATGGCCCCAAAGAAGAAGCGGAAGGTCGGTATCCACGGAGTCCCAGC
AGCCGACAAGAAGTACAGCATCGGCCTGGACATCGGCACCAACTCTGTGGGCTGGGCCGTGATCACCGAC
GAGTACAAGGTGCCCAGCAAGAAATTCAAGGTGCTGGGCAACACCGACCGGCACAGCATCAAGAAGAACC
TGATCGGAGCCCTGCTGTTCGACAGCGGCGAAACAGCCGAGGCCACCCGGCTGAAGAGAACCGCCAGAAG
AAGATACACCAGACGGAAGAACCGGATCTGCTATCTGCAAGAGATCTTCAGCAACGAGATGGCCAAGGTG
GACGACAGCTTCTTCCACAGACTGGAAGAGTCCTTCCTGGTGGAAGAGGATAAGAAGCACGAGCGGCACC
CCATCTTCGGCAACATCGTGGACGAGGTGGCCTACCACGAGAAGTACCCCACCATCTACCACCTGAGAAA
GAAACTGGTGGACAGCACCGACAAGGCCGACCTGCGGCTGATCTATCTGGCCCTGGCCCACATGATCAAG
TTCCGGGGCCACTTCCTGATCGAGGGCGACCTGAACCCCGACAACAGCGACGTGGACAAGCTGTTCATCC
AGCTGGTGCAGACCTACAACCAGCTGTTCGAGGAAAACCCCATCAACGCCAGCGGCGTGGACGCCAAGGC
CATCCTGTCTGCCAGACTGAGCAAGAGCAGACGGCTGGAAAATCTGATCGCCCAGCTGCCCGGCGAGAAG
AAGAATGGCCTGTTCGGAAACCTGATTGCCCTGAGCCTGGGCCTGACCCCCAACTTCAAGAGCAACTTCG
ACCTGGCCGAGGATGCCAAACTGCAGCTGAGCAAGGACACCTACGACGACGACCTGGACAACCTGCTGGC
CCAGATCGGCGACCAGTACGCCGACCTGTTTCTGGCCGCCAAGAACCTGTCCGACGCCATCCTGCTGAGC
GACATCCTGAGAGTGAACACCGAGATCACCAAGGCCCCCCTGAGCGCCTCTATGATCAAGAGATACGACG
AGCACCACCAGGACCTGACCCTGCTGAAAGCTCTCGTGCGGCAGCAGCTGCCTGAGAAGTACAAAGAGAT
TTTCTTCGACCAGAGCAAGAACGGCTACGCCGGCTACATTGACGGCGGAGCCAGCCAGGAAGAGTTCTAC
AAGTTCATCAAGCCCATCCTGGAAAAGATGGACGGCACCGAGGAACTGCTCGTGAAGCTGAACAGAGAGG
ACCTGCTGCGGAAGCAGCGGACCTTCGACAACGGCAGCATCCCCCACCAGATCCACCTGGGAGAGCTGCA
CGCCATTCTGCGGCGGCAGGAAGATTTTTACCCATTCCTGAAGGACAACCGGGAAAAGATCGAGAAGATC
CTGACCTTCCGCATCCCCTACTACGTGGGCCCTCTGGCCAGGGGAAACAGCAGATTCGCCTGGATGACCA
GAAAGAGCGAGGAAACCATCACCCCCTGGAACTTCGAGGAAGTGGTGGACAAGGGCGCTTCCGCCCAGAG
CTTCATCGAGCGGATGACCAACTTCGATAAGAACCTGCCCAACGAGAAGGTGCTGCCCAAGCACAGCCTG
CTGTACGAGTACTTCACCGTGTATAACGAGCTGACCAAAGTGAAATACGTGACCGAGGGAATGAGAAAGC
CCGCCTTCCTGAGCGGCGAGCAGAAAAAGGCCATCGTGGACCTGCTGTTCAAGACCAACCGGAAAGTGAC
CGTGAAGCAGCTGAAAGAGGACTACTTCAAGAAAATCGAGTGCTTCGACTCCGTGGAAATCTCCGGCGTG
GAAGATCGGTTCAACGCCTCCCTGGGCACATACCACGATCTGCTGAAAATTATCAAGGACAAGGACTTCC
TGGACAATGAGGAAAACGAGGACATTCTGGAAGATATCGTGCTGACCCTGACACTGTTTGAGGACAGAGA
GATGATCGAGGAACGGCTGAAAACCTATGCCCACCTGTTCGACGACAAAGTGATGAAGCAGCTGAAGCGG
CGGAGATACACCGGCTGGGGCAGGCTGAGCCGGAAGCTGATCAACGGCATCCGGGACAAGCAGTCCGGCA
AGACAATCCTGGATTTCCTGAAGTCCGACGGCTTCGCCAACAGAAACTTCATGCAGCTGATCCACGACGA
CAGCCTGACCTTTAAAGAGGACATCCAGAAAGCCCAGGTGTCCGGCCAGGGCGATAGCCTGCACGAGCAC
ATTGCCAATCTGGCCGGCAGCCCCGCCATTAAGAAGGGCATCCTGCAGACAGTGAAGGTGGTGGACGAGC
TCGTGAAAGTGATGGGCCGGCACAAGCCCGAGAACATCGTGATCGAAATGGCCAGAGAGAACCAGACCAC
CCAGAAGGGACAGAAGAACAGCCGCGAGAGAATGAAGCGGATCGAAGAGGGCATCAAAGAGCTGGGCAGC
CAGATCCTGAAAGAACACCCCGTGGAAAACACCCAGCTGCAGAACGAGAAGCTGTACCTGTACTACCTGC
AGAATGGGCGGGATATGTACGTGGACCAGGAACTGGACATCAACCGGCTGTCCGACTACGATGTGGACCA
TATCGTGCCTCAGAGCTTTCTGAAGGACGACTCCATCGACAACAAGGTGCTGACCAGAAGCGACAAGAAC
CGGGGCAAGAGCGACAACGTGCCCTCCGAAGAGGTCGTGAAGAAGATGAAGAACTACTGGCGGCAGCTGC
TGAACGCCAAGCTGATTACCCAGAGAAAGTTCGACAATCTGACCAAGGCCGAGAGAGGCGGCCTGAGCGA
ACTGGATAAGGCCGGCTTCATCAAGAGACAGCTGGTGGAAACCCGGCAGATCACAAAGCACGTGGCACAG
ATCCTGGACTCCCGGATGAACACTAAGTACGACGAGAATGACAAGCTGATCCGGGAAGTGAAAGTGATCA
CCCTGAAGTCCAAGCTGGTGTCCGATTTCCGGAAGGATTTCCAGTTTTACAAAGTGCGCGAGATCAACAA
CTACCACCACGCCCACGACGCCTACCTGAACGCCGTCGTGGGAACCGCCCTGATCAAAAAGTACCCTAAG
CTGGAAAGCGAGTTCGTGTACGGCGACTACAAGGTGTACGACGTGCGGAAGATGATCGCCAAGAGCGAGC
AGGAAATCGGCAAGGCTACCGCCAAGTACTTCTTCTACAGCAACATCATGAACTTTTTCAAGACCGAGAT
TACCCTGGCCAACGGCGAGATCCGGAAGCGGCCTCTGATCGAGACAAACGGCGAAACCGGGGAGATCGTG
TGGGATAAGGGCCGGGATTTTGCCACCGTGCGGAAAGTGCTGAGCATGCCCCAAGTGAATATCGTGAAAA
AGACCGAGGTGCAGACAGGCGGCTTCAGCAAAGAGTCTATCCTGCCCAAGAGGAACAGCGATAAGCTGAT
CGCCAGAAAGAAGGACTGGGACCCTAAGAAGTACGGCGGCTTCGACAGCCCCACCGTGGCCTATTCTGTG
CTGGTGGTGGCCAAAGTGGAAAAGGGCAAGTCCAAGAAACTGAAGAGTGTGAAAGAGCTGCTGGGGATCA
CCATCATGGAAAGAAGCAGCTTCGAGAAGAATCCCATCGACTTTCTGGAAGCCAAGGGCTACAAAGAAGT
GAAAAAGGACCTGATCATCAAGCTGCCTAAGTACTCCCTGTTCGAGCTGGAAAACGGCCGGAAGAGAATG
CTGGCCTCTGCCGGCGAACTGCAGAAGGGAAACGAACTGGCCCTGCCCTCCAAATATGTGAACTTCCTGT
ACCTGGCCAGCCACTATGAGAAGCTGAAGGGCTCCCCCGAGGATAATGAGCAGAAACAGCTGTTTGTGGA
ACAGCACAAGCACTACCTGGACGAGATCATCGAGCAGATCAGCGAGTTCTCCAAGAGAGTGATCCTGGCC
GACGCTAATCTGGACAAAGTGCTGTCCGCCTACAACAAGCACCGGGATAAGCCCATCAGAGAGCAGGCCG
AGAATATCATCCACCTGTTTACCCTGACCAATCTGGGAGCCCCTGCCGCCTTCAAGTACTTTGACACCAC
CATCGACCGGAAGAGGTACACCAGCACCAAAGAGGTGCTGGACGCCACCCTGATCCACCAGAGCATCACC
GGCCTGTACGAGACACGGATCGACCTGTCTCAGCTGGGAGGCGACAAGCGTCCTGCTGCTACTAAGAAAG
CTGGTCAAGCTAAGAAAAAGAAAGCTAGCGGCAGCGGCGCCACCAACTTCAGCCTGCTGAAGCAGGCCGG
CGACGTGGAGGAGAACCCCGGCCCCATGGTGAGCAAGGGCGAGGAGCTGTTCACCGGGGTGGTGCCCATC
CTGGTCGAGCTGGACGGCGACGTAAACGGCCACAAGTTCAGCGTGTCCGGCGAGGGCGAGGGCGATGCCA
CCTACGGCAAGCTGACCCTGAAGTTCATCTGCACCACCGGCAAGCTGCCCGTGCCCTGGCCCACCCTCGT
GACCACCCTGACCTACGGCGTGCAGTGCTTCAGCCGCTACCCCGACCACATGAAGCAGCACGACTTCTTC
AAGTCCGCCATGCCCGAAGGCTACGTCCAGGAGCGCACCATCTTCTTCAAGGACGACGGCAACTACAAGA
CCCGCGCCGAGGTGAAGTTCGAGGGCGACACCCTGGTGAACCGCATCGAGCTGAAGGGCATCGACTTCAA
GGAGGACGGCAACATCCTGGGGCACAAGCTGGAGTACAACTACAACAGCCACAACGTCTATATCATGGCC
GACAAGCAGAAGAACGGCATCAAGGTGAACTTCAAGATCCGCCACAACATCGAGGACGGCAGCGTGCAGC
TCGCCGACCACTACCAGCAGAACACCCCCATCGGCGACGGCCCCGTGCTGCTGCCCGACAACCACTACCT
GAGCACCCAGTCCGCCCTGAGCAAAGACCCCAACGAGAAGCGCGATCACATGGTCCTGCTGGAGTTCGTG
ACCGCCGCCGGGATCACTCTCGGCATGGACGAGCTGTACAAGTAGACGCGTTAAGTCGACAATCAACCTC
TGGATTACAAAATTTGTGAAAGATTGACTGGTATTCTTAACTATGTTGCTCCTTTTACGCTATGTGGATA
CGCTGCTTTAATGCCTTTGTATCATGCTATTGCTTCCCGTATGGCTTTCATTTTCTCCTCCTTGTATAAA
TCCTGGTTGCTGTCTCTTTATGAGGAGTTGTGGCCCGTTGTCAGGCAACGTGGCGTGGTGTGCACTGTGT
TTGCTGACGCAACCCCCACTGGTTGGGGCATTGCCACCACCTGTCAGCTCCTTTCCGGGACTTTCGCTTT
CCCCCTCCCTATTGCCACGGCGGAACTCATCGCCGCCTGCCTTGCCCGCTGCTGGACAGGGGCTCGGCTG
TTGGGCACTGACAATTCCGTGGTGTTGTCGGGGAAATCATCGTCCTTTCCTTGGCTGCTCGCCTGTGTTG
CCACCTGGATTCTGCGCGGGACGTCCTTCTGCTACGTCCCTTCGGCCCTCAATCCAGCGGACCTTCCTTC
CCGCGGCCTGCTGCCGGCTCTGCGGCCTCTTCCGCGTCTTCGCCTTCGCCCTCAGACGAGTCGGATCTCC
CTTTGGGCCGCCTCCCCGCGTCGACTTTAAGACCAATGACTTACAAGGCAGCTGTAGATCTTAGCCACTT
TTTAAAAGAAAAGGGGGGACTGGAAGGGCTAATTCACTCCCAACGAAGACAAGATCTGCTTTTTGCTTGT
ACTGGGTCTCTCTGGTTAGACCAGATCTGAGCCTGGGAGCTCTCTGGCTAACTAGGGAACCCACTGCTTA
AGCCTCAATAAAGCTTGCCTTGAGTGCTTCAAGTAGTGTGTGCCCGTCTGTTGTGTGACTCTGGTAACTA
GAGATCCCTCAGACCCTTTTAGTCAGTGTGGAAAATCTCTAGCAGTACGTATAGTAGTTCATGTCATCTT
ATTATTCAGTATTTATAACTTGCAAAGAAATGAATATCAGAGAGTGAGAGGAACTTGTTTATTGCAGCTT
ATAATGGTTACAAATAAAGCAATAGCATCACAAATTTCACAAATAAAGCATTTTTTTCACTGCATTCTAG
TTGTGGTTTGTCCAAACTCATCAATGTATCTTATCATGTCTGGCTCTAGCTATCCCGCCCCTAACTCCGC
CCATCCCGCCCCTAACTCCGCCCAGTTCCGCCCATTCTCCGCCCCATGGCTGACTAATTTTTTTTATTTA
TGCAGAGGCCGAGGCCGCCTCGGCCTCTGAGCTATTCCAGAAGTAGTGAGGAGGCTTTTTTGGAGGCCTA
GGGACGTACCCAATTCGCCCTATAGTGAGTCGTATTACGCGCGCTCACTGGCCGTCGTTTTACAACGTCG
TGACTGGGAAAACCCTGGCGTTACCCAACTTAATCGCCTTGCAGCACATCCCCCTTTCGCCAGCTGGCGT
AATAGCGAAGAGGCCCGCACCGATCGCCCTTCCCAACAGTTGCGCAGCCTGAATGGCGAATGGG
[124 nt withheld, positions 8675-8798]
C
[91 nt withheld, positions 8800-8890]
A
[49 nt withheld, positions 8892-8940]
CCTTTGACGTTGGAGTCCACGTTCTTT
[37 nt withheld, positions 8968-9004]
ACCCTATCTCGGTCTATTCTTTTGATTTATAAGGGATTTTGCCGATTTCGGCCTATTGGTTAAAAAATGA
GCTGATTTAACAAAAATTTAACGCGAATTTTAACAAAATATTAACGCTTACAATTTAGGTGGCACTTTTC
GGGGAAATGTGCGCGGAACCCCTATTTGTTTATTTTTCTAAATACATTCAAATATGTATCCGCTCATGAG
ACAATAACCCTGATAAATGCTTCAATAATATTGAAAAAGGAAGAGTATGAGTATTCAACATTTCCGTGTC
GCCCTTATTCCCTTTTTTGCGGCATTTTGCCTTCCTGTTTTTGCTCACCCAGAAACGCTGGTGAAAGTAA
AAGATGCTGAAGATCAGTTGGGTGCACGAGTGGGTTACATCGAACTGGATCTCAACAGCGGTAAGATCCT
TGAGAGTTTTCGCCCCGAAGAACGTTTTCCAATGATGAGCACTTTTAAAGTTCTGCTATGTGGCGCGGTA
TTATCCCGTATTGACGCCGGGCAAGAGCAACTCGGTCGCCGCATACACTATTCTCAGAATGACTTGGTTG
AGTACTCACCAGTCACAGAAAAGCATCTTACGGATGGCATGACAGTAAGAGAATTATGCAGTGCTGCCAT
AACCATGAGTGATAACACTGCGGCCAACTTACTTCTGACAACGATCGGAGGACCGAAGGAGCTAACCGCT
TTTTTGCACAACATGGGGGATCATGTAACTCGCCTTGATCGTTGGGAACCGGAGCTGAATGAAGCCATAC
CAAACGACGAGCGTGACACCACGATGCCTGTAGCAATGGCAACAACGTTGCGCAAACTATTAACTGGCGA
ACTACTTACTCTAGCTTCCCGGCAACAATTAATAGACTGGATGGAGGCGGATAAAGTTGCAGGACCACTT
CTGCGCTCGGCCCTTCCGGCTGGCTGGTTTATTGCTGATAAATCTGGAGCCGGTGAGCGTGGGTCTCGCG
GTATCATTGCAGCACTGGGGCCAGATGGTAAGCCCTCCCGTATCGTAGTTATCTACACGACGGGGAGTCA
GGCAACTATGGATGAACGAAATAGACAGATCGCTGAGATAGGTGCCTCACTGATTAAGCATTGGTAACTG
TCAGACCAAGTTTACTCATATATACTTTAGATTGATTTAAAACTTCATTTTTAATTTAAAAGGATCTAGG
TGAAGATCCTTTTTGATAATCTCATGACCAAAATCCCTTAACGTGAGTTTTCGTTCCACTGAGCGTCAGA
CCCCGTAGAAAAGATCAAAGGATCTTCTTGAGATCCTTTTTTTCTGCGCGTAATCTGCTGCTTGCAAACA
AAAAAACCACCGCTACCAGCGGTGGTTTGTTTGCCGGATCAAGAGCTACCAACTCTTTTTCCGAAGGTAA
CTGGCTTCAGCAGAGCGCAGATACCAAATACTGTTCTTCTAGTGTAGCCGTAGTTAGGCCACCACTTCAA
GAACTCTGTAGCACCGCCTACATACCTCGCTCTGCTAATCCTGTTACCAGTGGCTGCTGCCAGTGGCGAT
AAGTCGTGTCTTACCGGGTTGGACTCAAGACGATAGTTACCGGATAAGGCGCAGCGGTCGGGCTGAACGG
GGGGTTCGTGCACACAGCCCAGCTTGGAGCGAACGACCTACACCGAACTGAGATACCTACAGCGTGAGCT
ATGAGAAAGCGCCACGCTTCCCGAAGGGAGAAAGGCGGACAGGTATCCGGTAAGCGGCAGGGTCGGAACA
GGAGAGCGCACGAGGGAGCTTCCAGGGGGAAACGCCTGGTATCTTTATAGTCCTGTCGGGTTTCGCCACC
TCTGACTTGAGCGTCGATTTTTGTGATGCTCGTCAGGGGGGCGGAGCCTATGGAAAAACGCCAGCAACGC
GGCCTTTTTACGGTTCCTGGCCTTTTGCTGGCCTTTTGCTCACATGTTCTTTCCTGCGTTATCCCCTGAT
TCTGTGGATAACCGTATTACCGCCTTTGAGTGAGCTGATACCGCTCGCCGCAGCCGAACGACCGAGCGCA
GCGAGTCAGTGAGCGAGGAAGCGGAAGAGCGCCCAATACGCAAACCGCCTCTCCCCGCGCGTTGGCCGAT
TCATTAATGCAGCTGGCACGACAGGTTTCCCGACTGGAAAGCGGGCAGTGAGCGCAACGCAATTAATGTG
AGTTAGCTCACTCATTAGGCACCCCAGGCTTTACACTTTATGCTTCCGGCTCGTATGTTGTGTGGAATTG
TGAGCGGATAACAATTTCACACAGGAAACAGCTATGACCATGATTACGCCAAGCGCGCAATTAACCCTCA
CTAAAGGGAACAAAAGCTGGAGCTGCAAG
